>Addgene plasmid #84456 | pRN12 | depositor full sequence | sequence record 166627 | pRN12 sequence 6583 bps
GCTAGCCTGATATTTTTGACTAAACCAAATGCTAACCCAGAAATACAATCACTGTGTCTAATGAATAATT
TGTTTTATAAACACTTTTTTGTTTACTTCTCATTTTTAATTAGTTATAATTAACTAAATAATAGAGCATT
AAATATATTTAATAAAACTTATTTAATGCAAAATTATGACTAACATATCTATAATAAATAAAGATTAGAT
ATCAATATATTATCGGGCAAATGTATCGAGCAAGATGCATCGGATCCCCGGGTACCTTAGGAGGATGATT
ATTAATGGTTTCAAAAGGTGAAGAATTATTTACAGGTGTTGTTCCAATTTTAGTTGAATTAGATGGTGAT
GTTAATGGTCATAAATTTTCAGTTCGTGGTGAAGGTGAAGGTGATGCAACAAATGGTAAATTAACATTAA
AATTTATTTGTACATCAGGTAAATTACCAGTTCCATGGCCAACATTAGTTACAACATTATCATATGGTGT
TCAATGTTTTGCACGTTATCCAGATCATATGAAACAACATGATTTTTTTAAATCAGCAATGCCAGAAGGT
TATGTTCAAGAACGTACAATTTCATTTAAAGATGATGGTTCATATCGTACACGTGCAGAAGTTAAATTTG
AAGGTGATACATTAGTTAATCGTATTGAATTAAAAGGTATTGATTTTAAAGAAGATGGTAATATTTTAGG
TCATAAATTAGAATATAATATGAATGTTTGGGATGCATATATTACAGCAGATAAACAAAAAAATGGTATT
AAAGCAAATTTTAAAATTGAACATAATGTTGAAGATGGTGGTGTTCAATTAGCAGATGCATATCAACAAA
ATACACCAATTGGTGATGGTTCAGTTTTATTACCAGATAATCATTATTTATCATTTCAATCAAAATTATT
TAAAGATCCAAATGAACAACGTGATCATATGGTTTTATTAGAATTTGTTACAGCAGCAGGTATTACACCA
GGTATGGATGAATTATATAAATAAGAATTCGTAATCATGTCATAGCTGTTTCCTGTGTGAAATTGTTATC
CGCTCACAATTCCACACAACATACGAGCCGGAAGCATAAAGTGTAAAGCCTGGGGTGCCTAATGAGTGAG
CTAACTCACATTAATTGCGTTGCGCTCACTGCCCGCTTTCCAGTCGGGAAACCTGTCGTGCCAGCTGCAT
TAATGAATCGGCCAACGCGCGGGGAGAGGCGGTTTGCGTATTGGGCGCTCTTCCGCTTCCTCGCTCACTG
ACTCGCTGCGCTCGGTCGTTCGGCTGCGGCGAGCGGTATCAGCTCACTCAAAGGCGGTAATACGGTTATC
CACAGAATCAGGGGATAACGCAGGAAAGAACATGTGAGCAAAAGGCCAGCAAAAGGCCAGGAACCGTAAA
AAGGCCGCGTTGCTGGCGTTTTTCCATAGGCTCCGCCCCCCTGACGAGCATCACAAAAATCGACGCTCAA
GTCAGAGGTGGCGAAACCCGACAGGACTATAAAGATACCAGGCGTTTCCCCCTGGAAGCTCCCTCGTGCG
CTCTCCTGTTCCGACCCTGCCGCTTACCGGATACCTGTCCGCCTTTCTCCCTTCGGGAAGCGTGGCGCTT
TCTCATAGCTCACGCTGTAGGTATCTCAGTTCGGTGTAGGTCGTTCGCTCCAAGCTGGGCTGTGTGCACG
AACCCCCCGTTCAGCCCGACCGCTGCGCCTTATCCGGTAACTATCGTCTTGAGTCCAACCCGGTAAGACA
CGACTTATCGCCACTGGCAGCAGCCACTGGTAACAGGATTAGCAGAGCGAGGTATGTAGGCGGTGCTACA
GAGTTCTTGAAGTGGTGGCCTAACTACGGCTACACTAGAAGAACAGTATTTGGTATCTGCGCTCTGCTGA
AGCCAGTTACCTTCGGAAAAAGAGTTGGTAGCTCTTGATCCGGCAAACAAACCACCGCTGGTAGCGGTGG
TTTTTTTGTTTGCAAGCAGCAGATTACGCGCAGAAAAAAAGGATCTCAAGAAGATCCTTTGATCTTTTCT
ACGGGGTCTGACGCTCAGTGGAACGAAAACTCACGTTAAGGGATTTTGGTCATGAGATTATCAAAAAGGA
TCTTCACCTAGATCCTTTTAAATTAAAAATGAAGTTTTAAATCAATCTAAAGTATATATGAGTAAACTTG
GTCTGACAGTTACCAATGCTTAATCAGTGAGGCACCTATCTCAGCGATCTGTCTATTTCGTTCATCCATA
GTTGCCTGACTCCCCGTCGTGTAGATAACTACGATACGGGAGGGCTTACCATCTGGCCCCAGTGCTGCAA
TGATACCGCGAGACCCACGCTCACCGGCTCCAGATTTATCAGCAATAAACCAGCCAGCCGGAAGGGCCGA
GCGCAGAAGTGGTCCTGCAACTTTATCCGCCTCCATCCAGTCTATTAATTGTTGCCGGGAAGCTAGAGTA
AGTAGTTCGCCAGTTAATAGTTGCGCAACGTTGTTGCCATTGCTACAGGCATCGTGGGTGTCACGCTCGT
CGTTTGGTATGGCTTCATTCAGCTCCGGTTCCCAACGATCAAGGCGAGTTACATGATCCCCCATGTTGTG
CAAAAAAGCGGTTAGCTCTTTCGGTCCTCCGATCGTTGTCAGAAGTAAGTTGGCCGCAGTGTTATCACTC
ATGGTTATGGCAGCACTGCATAATTCTCTTACTGTCATGCCATCCGTAAGATGCTTTTCTGTGACTGGTG
AGTACTCAACCAAGTCATTCTGAGAATAGTGTATGCGGCGACCGAGTTGCTCTTGCCCGGCGTCAATACG
GGATAATACCGCGCCACATAGCAGAACTTTAAAAGTGCTCATCATTGGAAAACGTTCTTCGGGGCGAAAA
CTCTCAAGGATCTTACCGCTGTTGAGATCCAGTTCGATGTAACCCACTCGTGCACCCAACTGATCTTCAG
CATCTTTTACTTTCACCAGCGTTTCTGGGTGAGCAAAAACAGGAAGGCAAAATGCCGCAAAAAAGGGAAT
AAGGGCGACACGGAAATGTTGAATACTCATACTCTTCCTTTTTCAATATTATTGAAGCATTTATCAGGGT
TATTGTCTCATGAGCGGATACATATTTGAATGTATTTAGAAAAATAAACAAATAGGGGTTCCGCGCACAT
TTCCCCGAAAAGTGCCACCTGACGTCTAAGAAACCATTATTATCATGACATTAACCTATAAAAATAGGCG
TATCACGAGGCCCTTTCGTCTCGCGCGTTTCGGTGATGACGGTGAAAACCTCTGACACATGCAGCTCCCG
GAGACGGTCACAGCTTGTCTGTAAGCGGATGCCGGGAGCAGACAAGCCCGTCAGGGCGCGTCAGCGGGTG
TTGGCGGGTGTCGGGGCTGGCTTAAACTATGCGGCATCAGAGCAGATTGTACTGAGAGTGCACCATATGC
GGTGTGAAATACCGCACAGATGCGTAAGGAGAAAATACCGCATCAGGCGCCATTCGCCATTCAGGCTGCG
CAACTGTTGGGAAGGGCGATCGGTGCGGGCCTCTTCGCTATTACGCCAGCTGGCGAAAGGGGGATGTGCT
GCAAGGCGATTAAGTTGGGTAACGCCAGGGTTTTCCCAGTCACGACGTTGTAAAACGACGGCCAGTGCCA
AGCTTCTGTAGGTTTTTAGGCATAAAACTATATGATTTACCCCTAAATCTTTAAAATGCCCCTTAAAATT
CAAAATAAAGGCATTTAAAATTTAAATATTTCTTGTGATAAAGTTTGTTAAAAAGGAGTGGTTTTATGAC
TGTTATGTGGTTATCGATTATAGGTATGTGGTTTTGTATTGGAATGGCATTTTTTGCTATCAAGGTTATT
AAAAATAAAAATTAGACCACGCATTTATGCCGAGAAAATTTATTGTGCGTTGAGAAGAACCCTTAACTAA
ACTTGCAGACGAATGTCGGCATAGCGTGAGCTATTAAGCCGACCATTCGACAAGTTTTGGGATTGTTAAG
GGTTCCGAGGCTCAACGTCAATAAAGCAATTGGAATAAAGAAGCGAAAAAGGAGAAGTCGGTTCAGAAAA
AGAAGGATATGGATCTGGAGCTGTAATATAAAAACCTTCTTCAACTAACGGGGCAGGTTAGTGACATTAG
AAAACCGACTGTAAAAAGTACAGTCGGCATTATCTCATATTATAAAAGCCAGTCATTAGGCCTATCTGAC
AATTCCTGAATAGAGTTCATAAACAATCCTGCATGATAACCATCACAAACAGAATGATGTACCTGTAAAG
ATAGCGGTAAATATATTGAATTACCTTTATTAATGAATTTTCCTGCTGTAATAATGGGTAGAAGGTAATT
ACTATTATTATTGATATTTAAGTTAAACCCAGTAAATGAAGTCCATGGAATAATAGAAAGAGAAAAAGCA
TTTTCAGGTATAGGTGTTTTGGGAAACAATTTCCCCGAACCATTATATTTCTCTACATCAGAAAGGTATA
AATCATAAAACTCTTTGAAGTCATTCTTTACAGGAGTCCAAATACCAGAGAATGTTTTAGATACACCATC
AAAAATTGTATAAAGTGGCTCTAACTTATCCCAATAACCTAACTCTCCGTCGCTATTGTAACCAGTTCTA
AAAGCTGTATTTGAGTTTATCACCCTTGTCACTAAGAAAATAAATGCAGGGTAAAATTTATATCCTTCTT
GTTTTATGTTTCGGTATAAAACACTAATATCAATTTCTGTGGTTATACTAAAAGTCGTTTGTTGGTTCAA
ATAATGATTAAATATCTCTTTTCTCTTCCAATTGTCTAAATCAATTTTATTAAAGTTCATTTGATATGCC
TCCTAAATTTTTATCTAAAGTGAATTTAGGAGGCTTACTTGTCTGCTTTCTTCATTAGAATCAATCCTTT
TTTAAAAGTCAATATTACTGTAACATAAATATATATTTTAAAAATATCCCACTTTATCCAATTTTCGTTT
GTTGAACTAATGGGTGCTTTAGTTGAAGAATAAAAGACCACATTAAAAAATGTGGTCTTTTGTGTTTTTT
TAAAGGATTTGAGCGTAGCGAAAAATCCTTTTCTTTCTTATCTTGATAATAAGGGTAACTATTGCCGGCG
AGGCTAGTTACCCTTAAGTTATTGGTATGACTGGTTTTAAGCGCAAAAAAAGTTGCTTTTTCGTACCTAT
TAATGTATCGTTTTAAATGACTAGTAAAAAACATACATAGAAAGGGGAAAAAGCAACTTTTTTTATTGTC
ATAGTTTGTGAAAACTAAGTTGTTTTTATGTGTTATAACATGGAAAAGTATACTGAGAAAAAACAAAGAA
ATCAAGTATTTCAGAAATTTATTAAACGTCATATTGGAGAGAATCAAATGGATTTAGTTGAAGATTGCAA
TACATTTCTGTCTTTTGTAGCTGATAAAACTTTAGAAAAACAGAAATTATATAAAGCTAATTCTTGTAAA
AATCGATTTTGTCCTGTCTGTGCTTGGAGAAAAGCTAGAAAAGATGCATTGGGTTTATCTTTGATGATGC
AATATATTAAGCAGCAAGAGAAAAAGGAGTTTATCTTTTTAACTTTGACTACACCTAATGTAATGAGTGA
TGAATTAGAAAATGAAATAAAACGTTATAATAATTCTTTTAGAAAACTTATAAAGAGAAAAAAAGTAGGT
AGTGTTATAAAGGGATATGTTCGTAAGTTAGAGATTACATATAATAAAAAAAGAGATGATTATAATCCTC
ATTTTCATGTGTTAATTGCAGTAAATAAATCGTATTTCACAGATAAAAGATATTATATTAGCCAACAAGA
ATGGTTAGATTTATGGCGTGATGTAACGGGCATTTCAGAAATAACACAAGTTCAAGTTCAAAAAATAAGA
CAAAATAATAATAAAGAATTATATGAAATGGCTAAGTATTCTGGTAAAGATAGTGATTATTTAATAAATC
AAAAAGTCTTTGATGCATTTTATAAATCACTTAAAGGTAAACAGGTATTAGTTTATTCAGGATTATTTAA
AGAGGCTAAAAAGAAATTAAAAAATGGGGATTTAGATTACTTAAAAGAAATTGATCCAACCGAATATATC
TATCAAATTTTTTATATTTGGAAACAAAAAGAGTATTTAGCTAGTGAACTTTATGACTTAACAGAACAAG
AAAAAAGAGAAATTAATCACAAAATGATAGACGAAATCGAGGAAGAACAATAACAAAATATAAGTGCTAA
CAGCTGACCTCCCGATAACACCATGTAGTTATTGGGAGGTCAGCTGTTGAATTATGCACGAGTATTTTAA
AAGTTATTGTGATGACGACGATAAACGATTATCAAAAGTATAATGTTAAAATGCTTTATTATACTAACGT
TATATAAACATTATACTTTCGTTATACAAATTTTAACCCTGTTAGGAACTATAAAAAATCATGAAAATTT
TAATTTGCATGTAACTGGGCAGTGTCTTAAAAAATCGACACTGAATTTGCTCAAATTTTTGTTTGTAGAA
TTAGAATATATTTATTTGGCTCATATTTGCTTTTTAAAAGCTTGCATGCCTGCAGGTCGACTCTAGAGGA
TCC
Features (pLannotate 1.2.2; 16 found; start..end, strand, type, name):
    285..1001    +  CDS            mAmetrine: mAmetrine is a basic (constitutively fluorescent) long stokes shift fluorescent protein published in 2008, derived from Aequorea victoria. It is reported to be a very rapidly-maturing monomer with moderate acid sensitivity.
   1043..1059    -  protein_bind   lac operator: The lac repressor binds to the lac operator to inhibit transcription in E. coli. This inhibition can be relieved by adding lactose or isopropyl-β-D-thiogalactopyranoside (IPTG). lac repressor encoded by lacI
   1067..1097    -  promoter       lac promoter: promoter for the E. coli lac operon
   1112..1133    -  protein_bind   CAP binding site: CAP binding activates transcription in the presence of cAMP. E. coli catabolite activator protein
   1146..1238    -  CDS            lacI (fragment): lac repressor; lacI; The lac repressor binds to the lac operator to inhibit transcription in E. coli. This inhibition can be relieved by adding lactose or isopropyl-β-D-thiogalactopyranoside (IPTG).
   1421..2009    -  rep_origin     ori: high-copy-number ColE1/pMB1/pBR322/pUC origin of replication
   2180..3040    -  CDS            AmpR (fragment): β-lactamase; bla; confers resistance to ampicillin, carbenicillin, and related antibiotics
   3041..3145    -  promoter       AmpR promoter: bla
   3240..3275    +  CDS            rop (fragment): Rop protein, which maintains plasmids at low copy number; rop
   3385..3477    +  misc_feature   bom (fragment): basis of mobility region from pBR322
   3483..3637    -  CDS            lacZα (fragment): LacZα fragment of β-galactosidase; lacZ fragment
   4173..4820    -  CDS            cat: CAT1_STAAU - Experimental evidence at transcript level: Swiss-Prot protein existence level 2. This enzyme is an effector of chloramphenicol resistance in bacteria. From Staphylococcus aureus.
   5278..5952    +  CDS            REPX_STAAU: Protein inferred from homology: Swiss-Prot protein existence level 3. Produces a single-strand nick in a specific site of the plasmid, and this nick results in single-strand replication by rolling circle mechanism. From Staphylococcus aureus.
   6160..6176    +  CDS            MNase (fragment): micrococcal nuclease from Staphylococcus aureus
   6343..6552    +  CDS            YPCD_STAAU (fragment): Protein predicted: Swiss-Prot protein existence level 4. From Staphylococcus aureus.
   6548..6583    -  misc_feature   MCS (fragment): pUC18/19 multiple cloning site
