[The description below was written by a language model from this plasmid's Addgene catalogue record and pLannotate feature annotations shown in this document.]
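Description:
pRN12 is an Escherichia coli–Staphylococcus aureus shuttle plasmid of 6,583 bp, built on the pCM29 backbone, in which the sGFP reporter of the parent vector has been replaced by the fluorescent protein mAmetrine. The catalogue's vector-type line still refers to sGFP expression, but this describes the parent backbone. The stated modification, the insert field and the annotated sequence all show mAmetrine in its place. The roughly 740 bp synthetic insert was cloned between KpnI and EcoRI sites, both of which are retained. According to the record it is expressed from the S. aureus sarA P1 promoter. That promoter is not annotated in the feature table, although the unannotated stretch upstream of the mAmetrine coding sequence would be its expected position.

In E. coli the plasmid replicates from a high-copy ColE1/pUC-type origin and is selected with ampicillin through the β-lactamase gene and its own promoter. Remnants of pUC/pBR322-derived sequence are also present, including the lac promoter, operator and CAP site, fragments of lacI, lacZα, rop and bom, and part of the pUC multiple cloning site. The staphylococcal portion carries a replication initiator protein that nicks the plasmid to drive rolling-circle replication. It also carries an S. aureus chloramphenicol acetyltransferase gene, which the depositor notes works as a marker only in Gram-positive bacteria.

mAmetrine is a monomeric, rapidly maturing, long-Stokes-shift protein derived from Aequorea victoria. The plasmid therefore provides plasmid-borne fluorescent labelling of S. aureus. It belongs to a set of fluorescent reporter constructs developed alongside tools for markerless genomic integration in that species.
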