Addgene plasmid #84456: pRN12
Purpose: shuttle plasmid for sarA P1-mAmetrine expression
Depositing lab: Reindert Nijland. Depositing organization: University Medical Centre Utrecht. Publication: Fluorescent reporters for markerless genomic integration in Staphylococcus aureus. de Jong NW, van der Horst T, van Strijp JA, Nijland R. Sci Rep. 2017 Mar 7;7:43889. doi: 10.1038/srep43889. PubMed 28266573.
Backbone
  Vector backbone: pCM29
  Backbone size w/o insert (bp): 6604
  Total vector size (bp): 6583
  Modifications to backbone: sGFP replaced with insert
  Vector type: shuttle vector E.coli-S.aureus, expression of sGFP from the SarA-P1 promoter
  Selectable markers: also contains Chloramphenicol resistance gene, but only functional in Gram-postive bacteria.
Growth in bacteria
  Bacterial resistance: Ampicillin, 100 μg/mL
  Growth temperature: 37°C
  Growth strain: Top10F
  Copy number: High Copy
Gene/Insert
  Gene/Insert name: mAmetrine
  Species: Synthetic
  Insert size (bp): 740
  Cloning method: Restriction Enzyme; 5′ cloning site kpnI (not destroyed); 3′ cloning site EcoRI (not destroyed)
  Sequencing primers: 5′ TTGCATGCCTGCAGGTCGACTCTA; 3′ TTATGCTTCCGGCTCGTATGTTGTGTGG
Terms and licenses: Academic/Nonprofit Terms; Industry Terms: Not Available to Industry
How to cite: pRN12 was a gift from Reindert Nijland (Addgene plasmid # 84456 ; http://n2t.net/addgene:84456 ; RRID:Addgene_84456)
