>Addgene plasmid #84456 | pRN12 | addgene partial sequence | sequence record 166625 | M13pUC-Rev 5'-AGCGGATAACAATTTCACACAGG-3'
TTCTTATTTATATAATTCATCCATACCTGGTGTAATACCTGCTGCTGTAACAAATTCTAATAAAACCATA
TGATCACGTTGTTCATTTGGATCTTTAAATAATTTTGATTGAAATGATAAATAATGATTATCTGGTAATA
AAACTGAACCATCACCAATTGGTGTATTTTGTTGATATGCATCTGCTAATTGAACACCACCATCTTCAAC
ATTATGTTCAATTTTAAAATTTGCTTTAATACCATTTTTTTGTTTATCTGCTGTAATATATGCATCCCAA
ACATTCATATTATATTCTAATTTATGACCTAAAATATTACCATCTTCTTTAAAATCAATACCTTTTAATT
CAATACGATTAACTAATGTATCACCTTCAAATTTAACTTCTGCACGTGTACGATATGAACCATCATCTTT
AAATGAAATTGTACGTTCTTGAACATAACCTTCTGGCATTGCTGATTTAAAAAAATCATGTTGTTTCATA
TGATCTGGATAACGTGCAAAACATTGAACACCATATGATAATGTTGTAACTAATGTTGGCCATGGAACTG
GTAATTTACCTGATGTACAAATAAATTTTAATGTTAATTTACCATTTGTTGCATCACCTTCACCTTCACC
ACGAACTGAAAATTTATGACCATTAACATCACCATCTAATTCAACTAAAATTGGAACAACACCTGTAAAT
AATTCTTCACCTTTTGAAACCATTAATAATCATCCTCCTAAGGTACCCGGGGATCCGATGCATCTTGCTC
GATACATTTGCCCGATAATATATTGATATCTAATCTTTATTTATTATAGATATGTTAGTCATAATTTTGC
ATTAAATAAGTTTTATTAAATATATTTAATGCTCTATTATTTAGTTAATTATAACTAATTAAAAATGAGA
AGTAAACAAAAA
