>Addgene plasmid #84456 | pRN12 | addgene partial sequence | sequence record 166626 | yGFP-R 5'-GCATCACCTTCACCTTCACC-3'
CATCACCATCTAATTCAACTAAAATTGGAACAACACCTGTAAATAATTCTTCACCTTTTGAAACCATTAA
TAATCATCCTCCTAAGGTACCCGGGGATCCGATGCATCTTGCTCGATACATTTGCCCGATAATATATTGA
TATCTAATCTTTATTTATTATAGATATGTTAGTCATAATTTTGCATTAAATAAGTTTTATTAAATATATT
TAATGCTCTATTATTTAGTTAATTATAACTAATTAAAAATGAGAAGTAAACAAAAAAGTGTTTATAAAAC
AAATTATTCATTAGACACAGTGATTGTATTTCTGGGTTAGCATTTGGTTTAGTCAAAAATATCAGGCTAG
CGGATCCTCTAGAGTCGACCTGCAGGCATGCAAGCTTTTAAAAAGCAAATATGAGCCAAATAAATATATT
CTAATTCTACAAACAAAAATTTGAGCAAATTCAGTGTCGATTTTTTAAGACACTGCCCAGTTACATGCAA
ATTAAAATTTTCATGATTTTTTATAGTTCCTAACAGGGTTAAAATTTGTATAACGAAAGTATAATGTTTA
TATAACGTTAGTATAATAAAGCATTTTAACATTATACTTTTGATAATCGTTTATCGTCGTCATCACAATA
ACTTTTAAAATACTCGTGCATAATTCAACAGCTGACCTCCCAATAACTACATGGTGTTATCGGGAGGTCA
GCTGTTAGCACTTATATTTTGTTATTGTTCTTCCTCGATTTCGTCTATCATTTTGTGATTAATTTCTCTT
TTTTCTTGTTCTGTTAAGTCATAAAGTTCACTAGCTAAATACTCTTTTTGTTTCCAAATATAAAAAATTT
GATAGATATATTCGGTTGGATCAATTTCTTTTAAGTAATCTAAATCCCCATTTTTTAATTTCTTTTTAGC
CTCTTTAA
